>Addgene plasmid #98351 | MATN2_pLX307 | addgene full sequence | sequence record 190450 | Addgene NGS Result
GGCTCGAGGCCTGCAGGTGCAAAGATGGATAAAGTTTTAAACAGAGAGGAATCTTTGCAGCTAATGGACC
TTCTAGGTCTTGAAAGGAGTGGGAATTGGCTCCGGTGCCCGTCAGTGGGCAGAGCGCACATCGCCCACAG
TCCCCGAGAAGTTGGGGGGAGGGGTCGGCAATTGAACCGGTGCCTAGAGAAGGTGGCGCGGGGTAAACTG
GGAAAGTGATGTCGTGTACTGGCTCCGCCTTTTTCCCGAGGGTGGGGGAGAACCGTATATAAGTGCAGTA
GTCGCCGTGAACGTTCTTTTTCGCAACGGGTTTGCCGCCAGAACACAGGTAAGTGCCGTGTGTGGTTCCC
GCGGGCCTGGCCTCTTTACGGGTTATGGCCCTTGCGTGCCTTGAATTACTTCCACCTGGCTGCAGTACGT
GATTCTTGATCCCGAGCTTCGGGTTGGAAGTGGGTGGGAGAGTTCGAGGCCTTGCGCTTAAGGAGCCCCT
TCGCCTCGTGCTTGAGTTGAGGCCTGGCCTGGGCGCTGGGGCCGCCGCGTGCGAATCTGGTGGCACCTTC
GCGCCTGTCTCGCTGCTTTCGATAAGTCTCTAGCCATTTAAAATTTTTGATGACCTGCTGCGACGCTTTT
TTTCTGGCAAGATAGTCTTGTAAATGCGGGCCAAGATCTGCACACTGGTATTTCGGTTTTTGGGGCCGCG
GGCGGCGACGGGGCCCGTGCGTCCCAGCGCACATGTTCGGCGAGGCGGGGCCTGCGAGCGCGGCCACCGA
GAATCGGACGGGGGTAGTCTCAAGCTGGCCGGCCTGCTCTGGTGCCTGGCCTCGCGCCGCCGTGTATCGC
CCCGCCCTGGGCGGCAAGGCTGGCCCGGTCGGCACCAGTTGCGTGAGCGGAAAGATGGCCGCTTCCCGGC
CCTGCTGCAGGGAGCTCAAAATGGAGGACGCGGCGCTCGGGAGAGCGGGCGGGTGAGTCACCCACACAAA
GGAAAAGGGCCTTTCCGTCCTCAGCCGTCGCTTCATGTGACTCCACGGAGTACCGGGCGCCGTCCAGGCA
CCTCGATTAGTTCTCGAGCTTTTGGAGTACGTCGTCTTTAGGTTGGGGGGAGGGGTTTTATGCGATGGAG
TTTCCCCACACTGAGTGGGTGGAGACTGAAGTTAGGCCAGCTTGGCACTTGATGTAATTCTCCTTGGAAT
TTGCCCTTTTTGAGTTTGGATCTTGGTTCATTCTCAAGCCTCAGACAGTGGTTCAAAGTTTTTTTCTTCC
ATTTCAGGTGTCGTGAGGCTAGCATCGATTGATCAACAAGTTTGTACAAAAAAGTTGGCATGGAAAAGAT
GCTCGCAGGCTGCTTTCTGCTGATCCTCGGACAGATCGTCCTCCTCCCTGCCGAGGCCAGGGAGCGGTCA
CGTGGGAGGTCCATCTCTAGGGGCAGACACGCTCGGACCCACCCGCAGACGGCCCTTCTGGAGAGTTCCT
GTGAGAACAAGCGGGCAGACCTGGTTTTCATCATTGACAGCTCTCGCAGTGTCAACACCCATGACTATGC
AAAGGTCAAGGAGTTCATCGTGGACATCTTGCAATTCTTGGACATTGGTCCTGATGTCACCCGAGTGGGC
CTGCTCCAATATGGCAGCACTGTCAAGAATGAGTTCTCCCTCAAGACCTTCAAGAGGAAGTCCGAGGTGG
AGCGTGCTGTCAAGAGGATGCGGCATCTGTCCACGGGCACCATGACCGGGCTGGCCATCCAGTATGCCCT
GAACATCGCATTCTCAGAAGCAGAGGGGGCCCGGCCCCTGAGGGAGAATGTGCCACGGGTCATAATGATC
GTGACAGATGGGAGACCTCAGGACTCCGTGGCCGAGGTGGCTGCTAAGGCACGGGACACGGGCATCCTAA
TCTTTGCCATTGGTGTGGGCCAGGTAGACTTCAACACCTTGAAGTCCATTGGGAGTGAGCCCCATGAGGA
CCATGTCTTCCTTGTGGCCAATTTCAGCCAGATTGAGACGCTGACCTCCGTGTTCCAGAAGAAGTTGTGC
ACGGCCCACATGTGCAGCACCCTGGAGCATAACTGTGCCCACTTCTGCATCAACATCCCTGGCTCATACG
TCTGCAGGTGCAAACAAGGCTACATTCTCAACTCGGATCAGACGACTTGCAGAATCCAGGATCTGTGTGC
CATGGAGGACCACAACTGTGAGCAGCTCTGTGTGAATGTGCCGGGCTCCTTCGTCTGCCAGTGCTACAGT
GGCTACGCCCTGGCTGAGGATGGGAAGAGGTGTGTGGCTGTGGACTACTGTGCCTCAGAAAACCACGGAT
GTGAACATGAGTGTGTAAATGCTGATGGCTCCTACCTTTGCCAGTGCCATGAAGGATTTGCTCTTAACCC
AGATGAAAAAACGTGCACAAAGATAGACTACTGTGCCTCATCTAATCATGGATGTCAGCATGAGTGTGTT
AACACAGATGATTCCTATTCCTGCCACTGCCTGAAAGGCTTTACCCTGAATCCAGATAAGAAAACCTGCA
GAAGGATCAACTACTGTGCACTGAACAAACCGGGCTGTGAGCATGAGTGCGTCAACATGGAGGAGAGCTA
CTACTGCCGCTGCCACCGTGGCTACACTCTGGACCCCAATGGCAAAACCTGCAGCCGAGTGGACCACTGT
GCACAGCAGGACCATGGCTGTGAGCAGCTGTGTCTGAACACGGAGGATTCCTTCGTCTGCCAGTGCTCAG
AAGGCTTCCTCATCAACGAGGACCTCAAGACCTGCTCCCGGGTGGATTACTGCCTGCTGAGTGACCATGG
TTGTGAATACTCCTGTGTCAACATGGACAGATCCTTTGCCTGTCAGTGTCCTGAGGGACACGTGCTCCGC
AGCGATGGGAAGACGTGTGCAAAATTGGACTCTTGTGCTCTGGGGGACCACGGTTGTGAACATTCGTGTG
TAAGCAGTGAAGATTCGTTTGTGTGCCAGTGCTTTGAAGGTTATATACTCCGTGAAGATGGAAAAACCTG
CAGAAGGAAAGATGTCTGCCAAGCTATAGACCATGGCTGTGAACACATTTGTGTGAACAGTGACGACTCA
TACACGTGCGAGTGCTTGGAGGGATTCCGGCTCGCTGAGGATGGGAAACGCTGCCGAAGGAAGGATGTCT
GCAAATCAACCCACCATGGCTGCGAACACATTTGTGTTAATAATGGGAATTCCTACATCTGCAAATGCTC
AGAGGGATTTGTTCTAGCTGAGGACGGAAGACGGTGCAAGAAATGCACTGAAGGCCCAATTGACCTGGTC
TTTGTGATCGATGGATCCAAGAGTCTTGGAGAAGAGAATTTTGAGGTCGTGAAGCAGTTTGTCACTGGAA
TTATAGATTCCTTGACAATTTCCCCCAAAGCCGCTCGAGTGGGGCTGCTCCAGTATTCCACACAGGTCCA
CACAGAGTTCACCCTGAGAAACTTCAACTCAGCCAAAGACATGAAAAAAGCCGTGGCCCACATGAAATAC
ATGGGAAAGGGCTCTATGACTGGGCTGGCCCTGAAACACATGTTTGAGAGAAGTTTTACCCAAGGAGAAG
GGGCCAGGCCCCTTTCCACAAGGGTGCCCAGAGCAGCCATTGTGTTCACCGACGGACGGGCTCAGGATGA
CGTCTCCGAGTGGGCCAGTAAAGCCAAGGCCAATGGTATCACTATGTATGCTGTTGGGGTAGGAAAAGCC
ATTGAGGAGGAACTACAAGAGATTGCCTCTGAGCCCACAAACAAGCATCTCTTCTATGCCGAAGACTTCA
GCACAATGGATGAGATAAGTGAAAAACTCAAGAAAGGCATCTGTGAAGCTCTAGAAGACTCCGATGGAAG
ACAGGACTCTCCAGCAGGGGAACTGCCAAAAACGGTCCAACAGCCAACAGTGCAACACAGATATCTGTTT
GAAGAAGACAATCTTTTACGGTCTACACAAAAGCTTTCCCATTCAACAAAACCTTCAGGAAGCCCTTTGG
AAGAAAAACACGATCAATGCAAATGTGAAAACCTTATAATGTTCCAGAACCTTGCAAACGAAGAAGTAAG
AAAATTAACACAGCGCTTAGAAGAAATGACACAGAGAATGGAAGCCCTGGAAAATCGCCTGAGATACAGA
TGCCCAACTTTCTTGTACAAAGTGGTTGATATCGGTAAGCCTATCCCTAACCCTCTCCTCGGTCTCGATT
CTACGTAGTAATGAACTAGTCCGTAACTTGAAAGTATTTCGATTTCTTGGCTTTATATATCTTGTGGAAA
GGACGATAGTCGCCTTTATCGTATGGGGTAACGCGTTAAGTCGACAATCAACCTCTGGATTACAAAATTT
GTGAAAGATTGACTGGTATTCTTAACTATGTTGCTCCTTTTACGCTATGTGGATACGCTGCTTTAATGCC
TTTGTATCATGCTATTGCTTCCCGTATGGCTTTCATTTTCTCCTCCTTGTATAAATCCTGGTTGCTGTCT
CTTTATGAGGAGTTGTGGCCCGTTGTCAGGCAACGTGGCGTGGTGTGCACTGTGTTTGCTGACGCAACCC
CCACTGGTTGGGGCATTGCCACCACCTGTCAGCTCCTTTCCGGGACTTTCGCTTTCCCCCTCCCTATTGC
CACGGCGGAACTCATCGCCGCCTGCCTTGCCCGCTGCTGGACAGGGGCTCGGCTGTTGGGCACTGACAAT
TCCGTGGTGTTGTCGGGGAAATCATCGTCCTTTCCTTGGCTGCTCGCCTGTGTTGCCACCTGGATTCTGC
GCGGGACGTCCTTCTGCTACGTCCCTTCGGCCCTCAATCCAGCGGACCTTCCTTCCCGCGGCCTGCTGCC
GGCTCTGCGGCCTCTTCCGCGTCTTCGCCTTCGCCCTCAGACGAGTCGGATCTCCCTTTGGGCCGCCTCC
CCGCGTCGACTTTAAGACCAATGACTTACAAGGCAGCTGTAGATCTTAGCCACTTTTTAAAAGAAAAGGG
GGGACTGGAAGGGCTAATTCACTCCCAACGAAGACAAGATCTGCTTTTTGCTTGTACTGGGTCTCTCTGG
TTAGACCAGATCTGAGCCTGGGAGCTCTCTGGCTAACTAGGGAACCCACTGCTTAAGCCTCAATAAAGCT
TGCCTTGAGTGCTTCAAGTAGTGTGTGCCCGTCTGTTGTGTGACTCTGGTAACTAGAGATCCCTCAGACC
CTTTTAGTCAGTGTGGAAAATCTCTAGCAGTACGTATAGTAGTTCATGTCATCTTATTATTCAGTATTTA
TAACTTGCAAAGAAATGAATATCAGAGAGTGAGAGGAACTTGTTTATTGCAGCTTATAATGGTTACAAAT
AAAGCAATAGCATCACAAATTTCACAAATAAAGCATTTTTTTCACTGCATTCTAGTTGTGGTTTGTCCAA
ACTCATCAATGTATCTTATCATGTCTGGCTCTAGCTATCCCGCCCCTAACTCCGCCCATCCCGCCCCTAA
CTCCGCCCAGTTCCGCCCATTCTCCGCCCCATGGCTGACTAATTTTTTTTATTTATGCAGAGGCCGAGGC
CGCCTCGGCCTCTGAGCTATTCCAGAAGTAGTGAGGAGGCTTTTTTGGAGGCCTAGGGACGTACCCAATT
CGCCCTATAGTGAGTCGTATTACGCGCGCTCACTGGCCGTCGTTTTACAACGTCGTGACTGGGAAAACCC
TGGCGTTACCCAACTTAATCGCCTTGCAGCACATCCCCCTTTCGCCAGCTGGCGTAATAGCGAAGAGGCC
CGCACCGATCGCCCTTCCCAACAGTTGCGCAGCCTGAATGGCGAATGGG
[124 nt withheld, positions 5790-5913]
C
[91 nt withheld, positions 5915-6005]
A
[49 nt withheld, positions 6007-6055]
CCTTTGACGTTGGAGTCCACGTTCTTT
[37 nt withheld, positions 6083-6119]
ACCCTATCTCGGTCTATTCTTTTGATTTATAAGGGATTTTGCCGATTTCGGCCTATTGGTTAAAAAATGA
GCTGATTTAACAAAAATTTAACGCGAATTTTAACAAAATATTAACGCTTACAATTTAGGTGGCACTTTTC
GGGGAAATGTGCGCGGAACCCCTATTTGTTTATTTTTCTAAATACATTCAAATATGTATCCGCTCATGAG
ACAATAACCCTGATAAATGCTTCAATAATATTGAAAAAGGAAGAGTATGAGTATTCAACATTTCCGTGTC
GCCCTTATTCCCTTTTTTGCGGCATTTTGCCTTCCTGTTTTTGCTCACCCAGAAACGCTGGTGAAAGTAA
AAGATGCTGAAGATCAGTTGGGTGCACGAGTGGGTTACATCGAACTGGATCTCAACAGCGGTAAGATCCT
TGAGAGTTTTCGCCCCGAAGAACGTTTTCCAATGATGAGCACTTTTAAAGTTCTGCTATGTGGCGCGGTA
TTATCCCGTATTGACGCCGGGCAAGAGCAACTCGGTCGCCGCATACACTATTCTCAGAATGACTTGGTTG
AGTACTCACCAGTCACAGAAAAGCATCTTACGGATGGCATGACAGTAAGAGAATTATGCAGTGCTGCCAT
AACCATGAGTGATAACACTGCGGCCAACTTACTTCTGACAACGATCGGAGGACCGAAGGAGCTAACCGCT
TTTTTGCACAACATGGGGGATCATGTAACTCGCCTTGATCGTTGGGAACCGGAGCTGAATGAAGCCATAC
CAAACGACGAGCGTGACACCACGATGCCTGTAGCAATGGCAACAACGTTGCGCAAACTATTAACTGGCGA
ACTACTTACTCTAGCTTCCCGGCAACAATTAATAGACTGGATGGAGGCGGATAAAGTTGCAGGACCACTT
CTGCGCTCGGCCCTTCCGGCTGGCTGGTTTATTGCTGATAAATCTGGAGCCGGTGAGCGTGGGTCTCGCG
GTATCATTGCAGCACTGGGGCCAGATGGTAAGCCCTCCCGTATCGTAGTTATCTACACGACGGGGAGTCA
GGCAACTATGGATGAACGAAATAGACAGATCGCTGAGATAGGTGCCTCACTGATTAAGCATTGGTAACTG
TCAGACCAAGTTTACTCATATATACTTTAGATTGATTTAAAACTTCATTTTTAATTTAAAAGGATCTAGG
TGAAGATCCTTTTTGATAATCTCATGACCAAAATCCCTTAACGTGAGTTTTCGTTCCACTGAGCGTCAGA
CCCCGTAGAAAAGATCAAAGGATCTTCTTGAGATCCTTTTTTTCTGCGCGTAATCTGCTGCTTGCAAACA
AAAAAACCACCGCTACCAGCGGTGGTTTGTTTGCCGGATCAAGAGCTACCAACTCTTTTTCCGAAGGTAA
CTGGCTTCAGCAGAGCGCAGATACCAAATACTGTTCTTCTAGTGTAGCCGTAGTTAGGCCACCACTTCAA
GAACTCTGTAGCACCGCCTACATACCTCGCTCTGCTAATCCTGTTACCAGTGGCTGCTGCCAGTGGCGAT
AAGTCGTGTCTTACCGGGTTGGACTCAAGACGATAGTTACCGGATAAGGCGCAGCGGTCGGGCTGAACGG
GGGGTTCGTGCACACAGCCCAGCTTGGAGCGAACGACCTACACCGAACTGAGATACCTACAGCGTGAGCT
ATGAGAAAGCGCCACGCTTCCCGAAGGGAGAAAGGCGGACAGGTATCCGGTAAGCGGCAGGGTCGGAACA
GGAGAGCGCACGAGGGAGCTTCCAGGGGGAAACGCCTGGTATCTTTATAGTCCTGTCGGGTTTCGCCACC
TCTGACTTGAGCGTCGATTTTTGTGATGCTCGTCAGGGGGGCGGAGCCTATGGAAAAACGCCAGCAACGC
GGCCTTTTTACGGTTCCTGGCCTTTTGCTGGCCTTTTGCTCACATGTTCTTTCCTGCGTTATCCCCTGAT
TCTGTGGATAACCGTATTACCGCCTTTGAGTGAGCTGATACCGCTCGCCGCAGCCGAACGACCGAGCGCA
GCGAGTCAGTGAGCGAGGAAGCGGAAGAGCGCCCAATACGCAAACCGCCTCTCCCCGCGCGTTGGCCGAT
TCATTAATGCAGCTGGCACGACAGGTTTCCCGACTGGAAAGCGGGCAGTGAGCGCAACGCAATTAATGTG
AGTTAGCTCACTCATTAGGCACCCCAGGCTTTACACTTTATGCTTCCGGCTCGTATGTTGTGTGGAATTG
TGAGCGGATAACAATTTCACACAGGAAACAGCTATGACCATGATTACGCCAAGCGCGCAATTAACCCTCA
CTAAAGGGAACAAAAGCTGGAGCTGCAAGCTTAATGTAGTCTTATGCAATACTCTTGTAGTCTTGCAACA
TGGTAACGATGAGTTAGCAACATGCCTTACAAGGAGAGAAAAAGCACCGTGCATGCCGATTGGTGGAAGT
AAGGTGGTACGATCGTGCCTTATTAGGAAGGCAACAGACGGGTCTGACATGGATTGGACGAACCACTGAA
TTGCCGCATTGCAGAGATATTGTATTTAAGTGCCTAGCTCGATACATAAACGGGTCTCTCTGGTTAGACC
AGATCTGAGCCTGGGAGCTCTCTGGCTAACTAGGGAACCCACTGCTTAAGCCTCAATAAAGCTTGCCTTG
AGTGCTTCAAGTAGTGTGTGCCCGTCTGTTGTGTGACTCTGGTAACTAGAGATCCCTCAGACCCTTTTAG
TCAGTGTGGAAAATCTCTAGCAGTGGCGCCCGAACAGGGACTTGAAAGCGAAAGGGAAACCAGAGGAGCT
CTCTCGACGCAGGACTCGGCTTGCTGAAGCGCGCACGGCAAGAGGCGAGGGGCGGCGACTGGTGAGTACG
CCAAAAATTTTGACTAGCGGAGGCTAGAAGGAGAGAGATGGGTGCGAGAGCGTCAGTATTAAGCGGGGGA
GAATTAGATCGCGATGGGAAAAAATTCGGTTAAGGCCAGGGGGAAAGAAAAAATATAAATTAAAACATAT
AGTATGGGCAAGCAGGGAGCTAGAACGATTCGCAGTTAATCCTGGCCTGTTAGAAACATCAGAAGGCTGT
AGACAAATACTGGGACAGCTACAACCATCCCTTCAGACAGGATCAGAAGAACTTAGATCATTATATAATA
CAGTAGCAACCCTCTATTGTGTGCATCAAAGGATAGAGATAAAAGACACCAAGGAAGCTTTAGACAAGAT
AGAGGAAGAGCAAAACAAAAGTAAGACCACCGCACAGCAAGCGGCCGCTGATCTTCAGACCTGGAGGAGG
AGATATGAGGGACAATTGGAGAAGTGAATTATATAAATATAAAGTAGTAAAAATTGAACCATTAGGAGTA
GCACCCACCAAGGCAAAGAGAAGAGTGGTGCAGAGAGAAAAAAGAGCAGTGGGAATAGGAGCTTTGTTCC
TTGGGTTCTTGGGAGCAGCAGGAAGCACTATGGGCGCAGCGTCAATGACGCTGACGGTACAGGCCAGACA
ATTATTGTCTGGTATAGTGCAGCAGCAGAACAATTTGCTGAGGGCTATTGAGGCGCAACAGCATCTGTTG
CAACTCACAGTCTGGGGCATCAAGCAGCTCCAGGCAAGAATCCTGGCTGTGGAAAGATACCTAAAGGATC
AACAGCTCCTGGGGATTTGGGGTTGCTCTGGAAAACTCATTTGCACCACTGCTGTGCCTTGGAATGCTAG
TTGGAGTAATAAATCTCTGGAACAGATTTGGAATCACACGACCTGGATGGAGTGGGACAGAGAAATTAAC
AATTACACAAGCTTAATACACTCCTTAATTGAAGAATCGCAAAACCAGCAAGAAAAGAATGAACAAGAAT
TATTGGAATTAGATAAATGGGCAAGTTTGTGGAATTGGTTTAACATAACAAATTGGCTGTGGTATATAAA
ATTATTCATAATGATAGTAGGAGGCTTGGTAGGTTTAAGAATAGTTTTTGCTGTACTTTCTATAGTGAAT
AGAGTTAGGCAGGGATATTCACCATTATCGTTTCAGACCCACCTCCCAACCCCGAGGGGACCCATGCATT
GCATCTCAATTAGTCAGCAACCAGGTGTGGAAAGTCCCCAGGCTCCCCAGCAGGCAGAAGTATGCAAAGC
ATGCGTCTCAATTAGTCAGCAACCATAGTCCCGCCCCTAACTCCGCCCATCCCGCCCCTAACTCCGCCCA
GTTCCGCCCATTCTCCGCCCCATGGCTGACTAATTTTTTTTATTTATGCAGAGGCCGAGGCCGCCTCGGC
CTCTGAGCTATTCCAGAAGTAGTGAGGAGGCTTTTTTGGAGGCCTAGGCTTTTGCAAAAAGCTTTCTAGA
GGTACCACCGGAGCTTACCATGACCGAGTACAAGCCCACGGTGCGCCTCGCCACCCGCGACGACGTCCCC
AGGGCCGTACGCACCCTCGCCGCCGCGTTCGCCGACTACCCCGCCACGCGCCACACCGTCGATCCGGACC
GCCACATCGAGCGGGTCACCGAGCTGCAAGAACTCTTCCTCACGCGCGTCGGGCTCGACATCGGCAAGGT
GTGGGTCGCGGACGACGGCGCCGCCGTGGCGGTCTGGACCACGCCGGAGAGCGTCGAAGCGGGGGCGGTG
TTCGCCGAGATCGGCCCGCGCATGGCCGAGTTGAGCGGTTCCCGGCTGGCCGCGCAGCAACAGATGGAAG
GCCTCCTGGCGCCGCACCGGCCCAAGGAGCCCGCGTGGTTCCTGGCCACCGTCGGCGTCTCGCCCGACCA
CCAGGGCAAGGGTCTGGGCAGCGCCGTCGTGCTCCCCGGAGTGGAGGCGGCCGAGCGCGCCGGGGTGCCC
GCCTTCCTGGAGACCTCCGCGCCCCGCAACCTCCCCTTCTACGAGCGGCTCGGCTTCACCGTCACCGCCG
ACGTCGAGGTGCCCGAAGGACCGCGCACCTGGTGCATGACCCGCAAGCCCGGTGCCAGTTAACGAATTCT
AGATCTTGAGACAAATGGCAGTATTCATCCACAATTTTAAAAGAAAAGGGGGGATTGGGGGGTACAGTGC
AGGGGAAAGAATAGTAGACATAATAGCAACAGACATACAAACTAAAGAATTACAAAAACAAATTACAAAA
ATTCAAAATTTTCGGGTTTATTACAGGGACAGCAGAGATCCACTTTGGCGCC
Features (pLannotate 1.2.2; 34 found; start..end, strand, type, name):
     25..91      +  CDS            small t antigen (fragment): SV40 (simian virus 40) small t antigen
     98..1276    +  promoter       EF-1α promoter: strong constitutive promoter for human elongation factor EF-1α
   1297..1314    +  protein_bind   attB1 (fragment): mutant version of attB; core recombination site for the Gateway® BP reaction BP Clonase™
   1320..4130    +  CDS            MATN2: MATN2_HUMAN - Experimental evidence at protein level: Swiss-Prot protein existence level 1. Involved in matrix assembly. From Homo sapiens (Human).
   4133..4156    -  protein_bind   attB2: mutant version of attB; recombination site for the Gateway® BP reaction BP Clonase™
   4164..4205    +  CDS            V5 tag: epitope tag from simian virus 5
   4221..4274    +  promoter       U6 promoter (fragment): RNA polymerase III promoter for human U6 snRNA
   4316..4904    +  misc_feature   WPRE: woodchuck hepatitis virus posttranscriptional regulatory element
   4955..4974    +  misc_feature   cPPT/CTS (fragment): central polypurine tract and central termination sequence of HIV-1
   4976..5209    +  LTR            3' LTR (ΔU3): self-inactivating 3' long terminal repeat (LTR) from HIV-1
   5287..5408    +  polyA_signal   SV40 poly(A) signal: SV40 polyadenylation signal
   5448..5583    +  rep_origin     SV40 ori: SV40 origin of replication
   5604..5622    -  promoter       T7 promoter: promoter for bacteriophage T7 RNA polymerase
   5630..5785    +  CDS            lacZα (fragment): LacZα fragment of β-galactosidase; lacZ fragment
   5790..6218    +  rep_origin     f1 ori (sequence partly withheld): f1 bacteriophage origin of replication; arrow indicates direction of (+) strand synthesis
   6271..6375    +  promoter       AmpR promoter: bla
   6376..7236    +  CDS            AmpR: β-lactamase; bla; confers resistance to ampicillin, carbenicillin, and related antibiotics
   7407..7995    +  rep_origin     ori: high-copy-number ColE1/pMB1/pBR322/pUC origin of replication
   8178..8270    +  CDS            lacI (fragment): lac repressor; lacI; The lac repressor binds to the lac operator to inhibit transcription in E. coli. This inhibition can be relieved by adding lactose or isopropyl-β-D-thiogalactopyranoside (IPTG).
   8283..8304    +  protein_bind   CAP binding site: CAP binding activates transcription in the presence of cAMP. E. coli catabolite activator protein
   8319..8349    +  promoter       lac promoter: promoter for the E. coli lac operon
   8353..8375    +  protein_bind   lac operator (fragment): The lac repressor binds to the lac operator to inhibit transcription in E. coli. This inhibition can be relieved by adding lactose or isopropyl-β-D-thiogalactopyranoside (IPTG). lac repressor encoded by lacI
   8418..8436    +  promoter       T3 promoter: promoter for bacteriophage T3 RNA polymerase
   8464..8690    +  promoter       RSV promoter: Rous sarcoma virus enhancer/promoter
   8691..8871    +  LTR            5' LTR (truncated): truncated 5' long terminal repeat (LTR) from HIV-1
   8918..9043    +  misc_feature   HIV-1 Ψ: packaging signal of human immunodeficiency virus type 1
   9027..9390    +  CDS            HIV-1 gag (fragment): gag protein from human immunodeficiency virus 1; gag
   9536..9769    +  misc_feature   RRE: The Rev response element (RRE) of HIV-1 allows for Rev-dependent mRNA export from the nucleus to the cytoplasm.
  10146..10172   +  CDS            Rev (fragment): human immunodeficiency virus 1 (HIV-1) Rev protein; rev; enhances nuclear export of unspliced and incompletely spliced viral mRNAs
  10179..10202   +  promoter       SV40 promoter (fragment): SV40 early promoter
  10203..10274   +  promoter       SV40 promoter (fragment): SV40 enhancer and early promoter
  10298..10433   +  rep_origin     SV40 ori: SV40 origin of replication
  10479..11075   +  CDS            PuroR (fragment): puromycin N-acetyltransferase; pac from Streptomyces; confers resistance to puromycin
  11124..11241   +  misc_feature   cPPT/CTS: central polypurine tract and central termination sequence of HIV-1
