[The description below was written by a language model from this plasmid's Addgene catalogue record and pLannotate feature annotations shown in this document.]
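Description:
MATN2_pLX307 is a third-generation-style, self-inactivating HIV-1 lentiviral expression plasmid built on the pLX307 Gateway destination backbone, carrying the human MATN2 open reading frame (matrilin-2, an extracellular matrix protein involved in matrix assembly). In bacteria it is maintained through a high-copy ColE1/pUC-type origin and selected with ampicillin via the bla gene. An f1 origin and remnants of a lac/T7/T3 cloning region are also annotated in the roughly 11.3 kb sequence.

The viral transfer cassette begins with an RSV promoter fused to a truncated 5' LTR, which drives Tat-independent production of genomic RNA in packaging cells. This is followed by the Ψ packaging signal with a gag fragment, the Rev response element for nuclear export of unspliced RNA, and a cPPT/CTS that aids nuclear import of the provirus. Within the provirus, an SV40 early promoter drives puromycin N-acetyltransferase for selection of transduced mammalian cells. The EF-1α promoter (entered as "E1Fa" in the catalogue) then provides strong constitutive expression of MATN2. The ORF is flanked by attB1 and attB2 sites left by Gateway recombination and is followed by a backbone-encoded V5 epitope, giving a C-terminally tagged protein for detection. A WPRE downstream enhances transcript stability and expression, and the ΔU3 3' LTR renders the integrated provirus transcriptionally self-inactivating. An SV40 polyadenylation signal lies beyond it. Short annotated fragments of a U6 promoter, small t antigen and Rev appear to be backbone remnants rather than functional parts.

The construct is intended for lentiviral delivery and stable overexpression of V5-tagged MATN2 in mammalian cells. It was deposited with a study examining candidate genes in β-catenin-active cancers.
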