Addgene plasmid #98351: MATN2_pLX307
Purpose: Lentiviral expression of MATN2
Depositing lab: William Hahn & Sefi Rosenbluh. Depositing organization: Monash University. Publication: Genetic and Proteomic Interrogation of Lower Confidence Candidate Genes Reveals Signaling Networks in beta-Catenin-Active Cancers. Rosenbluh J, Mercer J, Shrestha Y, Oliver R, Tamayo P, Doench JG, Tirosh I, Piccioni F, Hartenian E, Horn H, Fagbami L, Root DE, Jaffe J, Lage K, Boehm JS, Hahn WC. Cell Syst. 2016 Sep 28;3(3):302-316.e4. doi: 10.1016/j.cels.2016.09.001. PubMed 27684187.
Backbone
  Vector backbone: pLX307
  Backbone manufacturer: David Root (Addgene plasmid # 41392)
  Vector type: Mammalian Expression, Lentiviral
  Selectable markers: Puromycin
Growth in bacteria
  Bacterial resistance: Ampicillin, 100 μg/mL
  Growth temperature: 37°C
  Growth strain: NEB Stable
  Copy number: High Copy
Gene/Insert
  Gene/Insert name: MATN2
  Species: H. sapiens (human)
  GenBank ID: AAH10444.1
  Entrez Gene: MATN2
  Promoter: E1Fa
  Tag / fusion protein: V5 (C terminal on backbone)
  Cloning method: Gateway Cloning
  Sequencing primers: 5′ TTCTTCCATTTCAGGTGTCGTGAG; 3′ GTGGATACGCTGCTTTAATGCCTT
Terms and licenses: Academic/Nonprofit Terms; Industry Terms: Not Available to Industry
How to cite: MATN2_pLX307 was a gift from William Hahn & Sefi Rosenbluh (Addgene plasmid # 98351 ; http://n2t.net/addgene:98351 ; RRID:Addgene_98351)
